>Addgene plasmid #69192 | LD229 | depositor full sequence | sequence record 128679 | LD229 sequence 8467 bps
CTAAATTGTAAGCGTTAATATTTTGTTAAAATTCGCGTTAAATTTTTGTTAAATCAGCTCATTTTTTAAC
CAATAGGCCGAAATCGGCAAAATCCCTTATAAATCAAAAGAATAGACCGAGATAGGGT
[37 nt withheld, positions 129-165]
AAAGAACGTGGACTCCAACGTCAAAGG
[49 nt withheld, positions 193-241]
T
[91 nt withheld, positions 243-333]
G
[124 nt withheld, positions 335-458]
CCCATTCGCCATTCAGGCTGCGCAACTGTTGGGAAGGGCGATCGGTGCGGGCCTCTTCGCTATTACGCCA
GCTGGCGAAAGGGGGATGTGCTGCAAGGCGATTAAGTTGGGTAACGCCAGGGTTTTCCCAGTCACGACGT
TGTAAAACGACGGCCAGTGAGCGCGCGTAATACGACTCACTATAGGGCGAATTGGAGCTCCACCGCGGCC
AAATAAGTTAAAATCTGCGGTCCATTGTAGCAAGTAAGGAATATGTGATTCATAAATTTCGAATTTCTTT
CCGAAAATCTTGCCATCTCTAATCAATTCCGAAATCCTACTTAGACAAGAAGGATTAAGCAAAGAAATTT
TGTAAAACAGATTCCAGCCAACGTGGTAACCATAAAATGGTATACCCTTTACAACAGAGACATCAGCGAC
AAAATTGAGATTTCCAAGTTTGTCGCCGGCTAAATCGTGTTTATCATCTTTTTTCCTTTTAAAGGATGCC
CTAATTTTTACTTCCAGCGTTTTATGAACTTGGGCACATCTTTGGTGTCTCAATGTACTCGTGTCAGTTA
TTTGTCCATCATACTTGATGAACATGTAAGGTAGAATGCCATGGACGTGGCACAATACTTGATGCCCTGT
GGGTAAAGCACCAAACACCCTGATGTTTGGGACCTGTGAAAACTGGTTTAAGGGCAGGCTTTCACCGTGC
GATGGGTCCAAAAAGGTGGGTTTTGACATATAGTAGTCTTGATTATTTAGCTGGATTCTAAAATAGTCTG
ATTTAGAGGATGATCTAACCGTATCGCTCTGTATTGTGTCGTTCGACTCCCTCGACATTTCCAAACATTT
TATTTCGCCACAACTTGTAGTTTTGTATTGACTCAAATACTTTCTCTTGTTTTGTGCTTCTATTACAGAG
ATGGCTTTTTTCTTCAAGTACACTATTTCTAGACGCACTGCACTCGTCAAAAAAATGATTCAAGGTGAAA
ATAAAGGGGTGTTAGTGAATACTTATCAAGAAGAGACATACATAATTGTACTGCTGTGCATTTTCCTACT
TGACTTTCATGATTATGAATAGTACAAACACAGTTGTATATATCAAAGTTAAGGGTAGGAGACCACAGGG
ATTCTTGGATCCTCCCAAATTTGAGTGGAATGGAACAAAGGAGCGACAGCTTTGGACAATGGTATCAAAT
TTGAATTATTCACAAGATCAAATAGATTGGCAGAATTTATCAAAAATATTTGAAACGCCTGAATTTTTTC
TTAAAAAGAGAACATATAAATTATTTGCTGAACACTTAGAGCTTTTACAACTACAATTGGAGAAAAAAAG
AGATCTTGAGAAGTATTCAAATGATCAAGTGAATGAAGGGATGTCTGATTTAATACATAAATATACCCCT
ACTTTACAAAATGATAATCTATTAAATGTATCCGCAAGCCCACTGACCACGGAAAGACAGGATTCTGAAG
AAGTTGAGACAGAAGTAACAAATGAGGCGTTACAACATTTGCAAACTTCCAAAATTTTGAACATTCACAA
GAAAACATCGGATAGTGAGAATAAGCCTAATGACAAATTGGATAAGGATGGTATTAATAAAGAAATGGAG
TGCGGTAGTTCAGATGACGATTTATCTTCGAGCTTAAGTGTTAGTAAATCTGCGTTGGAAGAAGCGCTAA
TGGACAGATTGCAATTCGCTTCGTACGCTGCAGGTCGACGGATCGGTGACGGTGCTGGTTTAATTAACAT
GTCTAAAGGTGAAGAATTATTCACTGGTGTTGTCCCAATTTTGGTTGAATTAGATGGTGATGTTAATGGT
CACAAATTTTCTGTCTCCGGTGAAGGTGAAGGTGATGCTACTTACGGTAAATTGACCTTAAAATTTATTT
GTACTACTGGTAAATTGCCAGTTCCATGGCCAACCTTAGTCACTACTTTAACTTATGGTGTTCAATGTTT
TTCTAGATACCCAGATCATATGAAACAACATGACTTTTTCAAGTCTGCCATGCCAGAAGGTTATGTTCAA
GAAAGAACTATTTTTTTCAAAGATGACGGTAACTACAAGACCAGAGCTGAAGTCAAGTTTGAAGGTGATA
CCTTAGTTAATAGAATCGAATTAAAAGGTATTGATTTTAAAGAAGATGGTAACATTTTAGGTCACAAATT
GGAATACAACTATAACTCTCACAATGTTTACATCATGGCTGACAAACAAAAGAATGGTATCAAAGTTAAC
TTCAAAATTAGACACAACATTGAAGATGGTTCTGTTCAATTAGCTGACCATTATCAACAAAATACTCCAA
TTGGTGATGGTCCAGTCTTGTTACCAGACAACCATTACTTATCCACTCAATCTGCCTTATCCAAAGATCC
AAACGAAAAGAGAGACCACATGGTCTTGTTAGAATTTGTTACTGCTGCTGGTATTACCCATGGTATGGAT
GAATTGTACAAAATTCCAGTTCCAACGCGTGATCTAGAGAAGCCATTCATGTCTAAAGGTGAAGAATTAT
TCACTGGTGTTGTCCCAATTTTGGTTGAATTAGATGGTGATGTTAATGGTCACAAATTTTCTGTCTCCGG
TGAAGGTGAAGGTGATGCTACTTACGGTAAATTGACCTTAAAATTTATTTGTACTACTGGTAAATTGCCA
GTTCCATGGCCAACCTTAGTCACTACTTTAACTTATGGTGTTCAATGTTTTTCTAGATACCCAGATCATA
TGAAACAACATGACTTTTTCAAGTCTGCCATGCCAGAAGGTTATGTTCAAGAAAGAACTATTTTTTTCAA
AGATGACGGTAACTACAAGACCAGAGCTGAAGTCAAGTTTGAAGGTGATACCTTAGTTAATAGAATCGAA
TTAAAAGGTATTGATTTTAAAGAAGATGGTAACATTTTAGGTCACAAATTGGAATACAACTATAACTCTC
ACAATGTTTACATCATGGCTGACAAACAAAAGAATGGTATCAAAGTTAACTTCAAAATTAGACACAACAT
TGAAGATGGTTCTGTTCAATTAGCTGACCATTATCAACAAAATACTCCAATTGGTGATGGTCCAGTCTTG
TTACCAGACAACCATTACTTATCCACTCAATCTGCCTTATCCAAAGATCCAAACGAAAAGAGAGACCACA
TGGTCTTGTTAGAATTTGTTACTGCTGCTGGTATTACCCATGGTATGGATGAATTATATAAATAAGGCGC
GCCACTTCTAAATAAGCGAATTTCTTATGATTTATGATTTTTATTATTAAATAAGTTATAAAAAAAATAA
GTGTATACAAATTTTAAAGTGACTCTTAGGTTTTAAAACGAAAATTCTTATTCTTGAGTAACTCTTTCCT
GTAGGTCAGGTTGCTTTCTCAGGTATAGTATGAGGTCGCTCTTATTGACCACACCTCTACCGGCAGATCC
GCTAGGGATAACAGGGTAATATAGATCTGTTTAGCTTGCCTCGTCCCCGCCGGGTCACCCGGCCAGCGAC
ATGGAGGCCCAGAATACCCTCCTTGACAGTCTTGACGTGCGCAGCTCAGGGGCATGATGTGACTGTCGCC
CGTACATTTAGCCCATACATCCCCATGTATAATCATTTGCATCCATACATTTTGATGGCCGCACGGCGCG
AAGCAAAAATTACGGCTCCTCGCTGCAGACCTGCGAGCAGGGAAACGCTCCCCTCACAGACGCGTTGAAT
TGTCCCCACGCCGCGCCCCTGTAGAGAAATATAAAAGGTTAGGATTTGCCACTGAGGTTCTTCTTTCATA
TACTTCCTTTTAAAATCTTGCTAGGATACAGTTCTCACATCACATCCGAACATAAACAACCATGACAGTC
AACACTAAGACCTATAGTGAGAGAGCAGAAACTCATGCCTCACCAGTAGCACAACGATTATTTCGATTAA
TGGAACTGAAGAAAACCAATTTATGTGCATCAATTGATGTTGATACCACTAAGGAATTCCTTGAATTAAT
TGATAAATTGGGTCCTTATGTATGCTTAATCAAGACTCATATTGATATAATCAATGATTTTTCCTATGAA
TCCACTATTGAACCATTATTAGAACTTTCACGTAAACATCAATTTATGATTTTTGAAGATAGAAAATTTG
CTGATATTGGTAATACCGTGAAGAAACAATATATTGGTGGAGTTTATAAAATTAGTAGTTGGGCAGATAT
TACTAATGCTCATGGTGTCACTGGGAATGGAGTAGTTGAAGGATTAAAACAGGGAGCTAAAGAAACCACC
ACCAACCAAGAGCCAAGAGGGTTATTGATGTTAGCTGAATTATCATCAGTGGGATCATTAGCATATGGAG
AATATTCTCAAAAAACTGTTGAAATTGCTAAATCCGATAAGGAATTTGTTATTGGATTTATTGCCCAACG
TGATATGGGTGGACAAGAAGAAGGATTTGATTGGCTTATTATGACACCTGGAGTTGGATTAGATGATAAA
GGTGATGGATTAGGACAACAATATAGAACTGTTGATGAAGTTGTTAGCACTGGAACTGATATTATCATTG
TTGGTAGAGGATTGTTTGGTAAAGGAAGAGATCCAGATATTGAAGGTAAAAGGTATAGAGATGCTGGTTG
GAATGCTTATTTGAAAAAGACTGGCCAATTATAATCAGTACTGACAATAAAAAGATTCTTGTTTTCAAGA
ACTTGTCATTTGTATAGTTTTTTTATATTGTAGTTGTTCTATTTTAATCAAATGTTAGCGTGATTTATAT
TTTTTTTCGCCTCGACATCATCTGCCCAGATGCGAAGTTAAGTGCGCAGAAAGTAATATCATGCGTCAAT
CGTATGTGAATGCTGGTCGCTATACTGCTGTCGATTCGATACTAACGCCGCCATCCAGTGTCGAAAACGA
GCTCGAATTCATAACTTCGTATAATGTATGCTATACGAAGTCGATGATATCAGATCCACTAGTGGCCTAT
GCTTTACATCTTTCACAAGCACAATCAAAAAACCAACTGTCGGCCAAAAAGGCCCGGCGTTTTACTGTTG
GTAAGTCCAGTACCCCGGAATAATCGATACAGATCTGCTCATCCTTTTTTATATCTCTATTCATAGTGAA
TAGCATTGAATTACCTTTACGATATTTCGTTATATTGGGGTTACAAGAGTGGTTGAAATAGGAGGCTTCT
GGAAATACCCAGTATCCAAAATATTCTCTGCTGTCTGAGGCTTCGCCCTCTTGCCATAAACCAAAAGCAT
TCCCATATTCAGTACCTAATATATGTCTCAATAGCGGTATGGAGAGCATTCTATGCAAATGTGAAGGTAA
TAGAATATAGAGTGTTTGAAATACTAATTTTTGAAAGTGCAGTAAGACAGGAAATTTAGATATTTTGCTA
AGCTCATTCGATTGTAACATATTGAAAGCTCGGTATGTTATGCACTGAGGATCCATATATTTAAGATTAA
ACAAACTCTCGCACACAAACCTAATGCAGCAATATTCATCTTCGCAAGTGGGTGGTAATTGATTTATTCT
CTTCGCAGATTTCATGTTGTTGATGCGCGGTATCCATTTACTTTCAATCTCATCCCATGAAGACTGTATG
ACATTTTCCGAAATTAAGATAGAGTTTAATTTTTCCTCCTGTTCAGAGGTATAATTATATCTTTTCAGCA
TGCTTGGAAAATGATGCAGTAATATCTCATAACATTCAATTAATTCAATGATATTTGGTATTTGAAGATA
AGAAGTTCTGCAATGTTCTGAACAGAACCACAGTCCAGCGCCCAGAACTCGAGGGGGGGCCCGGTACCCA
GCTTTTGTTCCCTTTAGTGAGGGTTAATTGCGCGCTTGGCGTAATCATGGTCATAGCTGTTTCCTGTGTG
AAATTGTTATCCGCTCACAATTCCACACAACATACGAGCCGGAAGCATAAAGTGTAAAGCCTGGGGTGCC
TAATGAGTGAGCTAACTCACATTAATTGCGTTGCGCTCACTGCCCGCTTTCCAGTCGGGAAACCTGTCGT
GCCAGCTGCATTAATGAATCGGCCAACGCGCGGGGAGAGGCGGTTTGCGTATTGGGCGCTCTTCCGCTTC
CTCGCTCACTGACTCGCTGCGCTCGGTCGTTCGGCTGCGGCGAGCGGTATCAGCTCACTCAAAGGCGGTA
ATACGGTTATCCACAGAATCAGGGGATAACGCAGGAAAGAACATGTGAGCAAAAGGCCAGCAAAAGGCCA
GGAACCGTAAAAAGGCCGCGTTGCTGGCGTTTTTCCATAGGCTCCGCCCCCCTGACGAGCATCACAAAAA
TCGACGCTCAAGTCAGAGGTGGCGAAACCCGACAGGACTATAAAGATACCAGGCGTTTCCCCCTGGAAGC
TCCCTCGTGCGCTCTCCTGTTCCGACCCTGCCGCTTACCGGATACCTGTCCGCCTTTCTCCCTTCGGGAA
GCGTGGCGCTTTCTCATAGCTCACGCTGTAGGTATCTCAGTTCGGTGTAGGTCGTTCGCTCCAAGCTGGG
CTGTGTGCACGAACCCCCCGTTCAGCCCGACCGCTGCGCCTTATCCGGTAACTATCGTCTTGAGTCCAAC
CCGGTAAGACACGACTTATCGCCACTGGCAGCAGCCACTGGTAACAGGATTAGCAGAGCGAGGTATGTAG
GCGGTGCTACAGAGTTCTTGAAGTGGTGGCCTAACTACGGCTACACTAGAAGGACAGTATTTGGTATCTG
CGCTCTGCTGAAGCCAGTTACCTTCGGAAAAAGAGTTGGTAGCTCTTGATCCGGCAAACAAACCACCGCT
GGTAGCGGTGGTTTTTTTGTTTGCAAGCAGCAGATTACGCGCAGAAAAAAAGGATCTCAAGAAGATCCTT
TGATCTTTTCTACGGGGTCTGACGCTCAGTGGAACGAAAACTCACGTTAAGGGATTTTGGTCATGAGATT
ATCAAAAAGGATCTTCACCTAGATCCTTTTAAATTAAAAATGAAGTTTTAAATCAATCTAAAGTATATAT
GAGTAAACTTGGTCTGACAGTTACCAATGCTTAATCAGTGAGGCACCTATCTCAGCGATCTGTCTATTTC
GTTCATCCATAGTTGCCTGACTCCCCGTCGTGTAGATAACTACGATACGGGAGGGCTTACCATCTGGCCC
CAGTGCTGCAATGATACCGCGAGACCCACGCTCACCGGCTCCAGATTTATCAGCAATAAACCAGCCAGCC
GGAAGGGCCGAGCGCAGAAGTGGTCCTGCAACTTTATCCGCCTCCATCCAGTCTATTAATTGTTGCCGGG
AAGCTAGAGTAAGTAGTTCGCCAGTTAATAGTTTGCGCAACGTTGTTGCCATTGCTACAGGCATCGTGGT
GTCACGCTCGTCGTTTGGTATGGCTTCATTCAGCTCCGGTTCCCAACGATCAAGGCGAGTTACATGATCC
CCCATGTTGTGCAAAAAAGCGGTTAGCTCCTTCGGTCCTCCGATCGTTGTCAGAAGTAAGTTGGCCGCAG
TGTTATCACTCATGGTTATGGCAGCACTGCATAATTCTCTTACTGTCATGCCATCCGTAAGATGCTTTTC
TGTGACTGGTGAGTACTCAACCAAGTCATTCTGAGAATAGTGTATGCGGCGACCGAGTTGCTCTTGCCCG
GCGTCAATACGGGATAATACCGCGCCACATAGCAGAACTTTAAAAGTGCTCATCATTGGAAAACGTTCTT
CGGGGCGAAAACTCTCAAGGATCTTACCGCTGTTGAGATCCAGTTCGATGTAACCCACTCGTGCACCCAA
CTGATCTTCAGCATCTTTTACTTTCACCAGCGTTTCTGGGTGAGCAAAAACAGGAAGGCAAAATGCCGCA
AAAAAGGGAATAAGGGCGACACGGAAATGTTGAATACTCATACTCTTCCTTTTTCAATATTATTGAAGCA
TTTATCAGGGTTATTGTCTCATGAGCGGATACATATTTGAATGTATTTAGAAAAATAAACAAATAGGGGT
TCCGCGCACATTTCCCCGAAAAGTGCCAC
Features (pLannotate 1.2.2; 22 found; start..end, strand, type, name):
     30..458     -  rep_origin     f1 ori (sequence partly withheld): f1 bacteriophage origin of replication; arrow indicates direction of (+) strand synthesis
    463..618     -  CDS            lacZα (fragment): LacZα fragment of β-galactosidase; lacZ fragment
    626..644     +  promoter       T7 promoter: promoter for bacteriophage T7 RNA polymerase
    666..1286    -  CDS            REV3 (fragment): DPOZ_YEAST - Also known as PSO1. Experimental evidence at protein level: Swiss-Prot protein existence level 1. Nonessential DNA polymerase. Required for DNA damage induced mutagenesis. Involved in DNA repair, mitochondrial DNA repair and translesion synthesis. Translesion synthesis in S.cerevisiae may use a specialized DNA polymerase that is not required for other DNA replicative processes. Has a role in the bypass of abasic (AP) sites. Highly inefficient in incorporating nucleotides opposite the AP site, but efficiently extends from nucleotides, particularly an A, inserted opposite the lesion
   1334..1350    -  CDS            P4M (fragment): high-affinity phosphatidylinositol 4-phosphate binding module of SidM (DrrA) from Legionella pneumophila (Hammond et al., 2014)
   1517..2155    +  CDS            ATG29: ATG29_YEAST - Experimental evidence at protein level: Swiss-Prot protein existence level 1. Plays a role in autophagy. Functions at the preautophagosomal structure (PAS) in order to form normal autophagosomes under starvation conditions. Plays also a role in mitophagy and regulation of filamentous growth. From Saccharomyces cerevisiae (strain ATCC 204508 / S288c) (Baker's yeast).
   2207..2920    +  CDS            GFP (S65T): GFP (S65T) is a basic (constitutively fluorescent) green fluorescent protein published in 1995, derived from Aequorea victoria.
   2957..3670    +  CDS            GFP (S65T): GFP (S65T) is a basic (constitutively fluorescent) green fluorescent protein published in 1995, derived from Aequorea victoria.
   3694..3881    +  terminator     ADH1 terminator: S. cerevisiae ADH1; transcription terminator for the S. cerevisiae alcohol dehydrogenase 1 (ADH1) gene
   3956..4299    +  promoter       TEF promoter: Ashbya gossypii TEF promoter
   4318..5106    +  CDS            URA3: PYRF_YEAST - Experimental evidence at protein level: Swiss-Prot protein existence level 1. From Saccharomyces cerevisiae (strain ATCC 204508 / S288c) (Baker's yeast).
   5118..5315    +  terminator     TEF terminator: Ashbya gossypii TEF terminator
   5369..5399    -  protein_bind   loxP (fragment): Cre-mediated recombination occurs in the 8-bp core sequence (GCATACAT). Cre recombinase
   5428..6255    -  CDS            SET6 (fragment): SET6_YEAST - Protein inferred from homology: Swiss-Prot protein existence level 3. Involved in resistance to compounds that target ergosterol biosynthesis, including fenpropimorph, dyclonine, and alverine citrate. Since a deletion in the absence of these compounds does not have an effect on growth, is more likely to be involved in compound availability. From Saccharomyces cerevisiae (strain ATCC 204508 / S288c) (Baker's yeast).
   6279..6297    -  promoter       T3 promoter: promoter for bacteriophage T3 RNA polymerase
   6342..6358    -  protein_bind   lac operator: The lac repressor binds to the lac operator to inhibit transcription in E. coli. This inhibition can be relieved by adding lactose or isopropyl-β-D-thiogalactopyranoside (IPTG). lac repressor encoded by lacI
   6366..6396    -  promoter       lac promoter: promoter for the E. coli lac operon
   6411..6432    -  protein_bind   CAP binding site: CAP binding activates transcription in the presence of cAMP. E. coli catabolite activator protein
   6445..6537    -  CDS            lacI (fragment): lac repressor; lacI; The lac repressor binds to the lac operator to inhibit transcription in E. coli. This inhibition can be relieved by adding lactose or isopropyl-β-D-thiogalactopyranoside (IPTG).
   6720..7308    -  rep_origin     ori: high-copy-number ColE1/pMB1/pBR322/pUC origin of replication
   7479..8339    -  CDS            AmpR: β-lactamase; bla; confers resistance to ampicillin, carbenicillin, and related antibiotics
   8340..8444    -  promoter       AmpR promoter: bla
