[The description below was written by a language model from this plasmid's Addgene catalogue record and pLannotate feature annotations shown in this document.]
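Description:
LD229 is a yeast integration plasmid built on the Bluescript II SK+ backbone, designed to place a tandem GFP tag at the C terminus of the Saccharomyces cerevisiae autophagy protein Atg29. In E. coli it is maintained at high copy by the pUC-type ColE1 origin and selected with ampicillin through the AmpR (β-lactamase) gene. The backbone also carries an f1 origin, the lacZα and lac promoter/operator region, and flanking T7 and T3 promoters. No yeast replication origin or centromere is annotated, which fits the stated use in chromosomal integration rather than episomal maintenance.

The insert of about 5.4 kb, cloned between SacII and XhoI, contains the ATG29 coding sequence fused in frame to two consecutive GFP copies. The catalogue calls these 2xEGFP, while the automated annotation labels them GFP S65T. The fusion is followed by the ADH1 terminator. No heterologous promoter is annotated upstream of ATG29. The sequence there includes a fragment of the REV3 gene, so expression presumably depends on native upstream sequence, although the record does not say this explicitly. Downstream lies a URA3 marker cassette driven by the Ashbya gossypii TEF promoter and terminator. The catalogue identifies this marker as Candida albicans URA3, even though the annotation tool matched it to the S. cerevisiae protein. A partial loxP site follows the cassette. Fragments of REV3 and SET6 bracket the whole cassette and most likely serve as homology arms that direct recombination at the ATG29 locus. A very short P4M hit in this region is probably a spurious match.

The plasmid belongs to a fluorescent tool set for yeast Atg proteins. It is used to generate uracil-prototrophic strains that express Atg29-2xGFP for live-cell imaging of autophagy structures such as the preautophagosomal structure.
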