Addgene plasmid #69192: LD229
Purpose: Integration of 2GFP tag at Atg29 C terminus, use auxotrophic marker URA3(Candida albicans)
Depositing lab: Zhiping Xie. Depositing organization: Shanghai Jiao Tong University. Publication: A fluorescent tool set for yeast Atg proteins. Li D, Song JZ, Shan MH, Li SP, Liu W, Li H, Zhu J, Wang Y, Lin J, Xie Z. Autophagy. 2015;11(6):954-60. doi: 10.1080/15548627.2015.1040971. PubMed 25998947.
Backbone
  Vector backbone: Bluescript II SK+
  Vector type: Yeast Expression
Growth in bacteria
  Bacterial resistance: Ampicillin, 100 μg/mL
  Growth temperature: 37°C
  Growth strain: DH5alpha
  Copy number: High Copy
Gene/Insert
  Gene/Insert name: Atg29-2EGFP
  Species: S. cerevisiae (budding yeast)
  Insert size (bp): 5400
  Tag / fusion protein: 2xEGFP (C terminal on insert)
  Cloning method: Restriction Enzyme; 5′ cloning site SacII (not destroyed); 3′ cloning site XhoI (not destroyed)
  Sequencing primers: 5′ T7; 3′ SP6
Terms and licenses: Academic/Nonprofit Terms; Industry Terms: Not Available to Industry
How to cite: LD229 was a gift from Zhiping Xie (Addgene plasmid # 69192 ; http://n2t.net/addgene:69192 ; RRID:Addgene_69192)
