>Addgene plasmid #69192 | LD229 | addgene partial sequence | sequence record 124211 | pHybLex_rev 5'-GAGTCACTTTAAAATTTGTATACAC-3'
ATGGGTAATACCAGCAGCAGTAACAAATTCTAACAAGACCATGTGGTCTCTCTTTTCGTTTGGATCTTTG
GATAAGGCAGATTGAGTGGATAAGTAATGGTTGTCTGGTAACAAGACTGGACCATCACCAATTGGAGTAT
TTTGTTGATAATGGTCAGCTAATTGAACAGAACCATCTTCAATGTTGTGTCTAATTTTGAAGTTAACTTT
GATACCATTCTTTTGTTTGTCAGCCATGATGTAAACATTGTGAGAGTTATAGTTGTATTCCAATTTGTGA
CCTAAAATGTTACCATCTTCTTTAAAATCAATACCTTTTAATTCGATTCTATTAACTAAGGTATCACCTT
CAAACTTGACTTCAGCTCTGGTCTTGTAGTTACCGTCATCTTTGAAAAAAATAGTTCTTTCTTGAACATA
ACCTTCTGGCATGGCAGACTTGAAAAAGTCATGTTGTTTCATATGATCTGGGTATCTAGAAAAACATTGA
ACACCATAAGTTAAAGTAGTGACTAAGGTTGGCCATGGAACTGGCAATTTACCAGTAGTACAAATAAATT
TTAAGGTCAATTTACCGTAAGTAGCATCACCTTCACCTTCACCGGA
