>Addgene plasmid #69192 | LD229 | addgene partial sequence | sequence record 124212 | T7 5'-TAATACGACTCACTATAGGG-3'
GGCCAAATAAGTTAAAATCTGCGGTCCATTGTAGCAAGTAAGGAATATGTGATTCATAAATTTCGAATTT
CTTTCCGAAAATCTTGCCATCTCTAATCAATTCCGAAATCCTACTTAGACAAGAAGGATTAAGCAAAGAA
ATTTTGTAAAACAGATTCCAGCCAACGTGGTAACCATAAAATGGTATACCCTTTACAACAGAGACATCAG
CGACAAAATTGAGATTTCCAAGTTTGTCGCCGGCTAAATCGTGTTTATCATCTTTTTTCCTTTTAAAGGA
TGCCCTAATTTTTACTTCCAGCGTTTTATGAACTTGGGCACATCTTTGGTGTCTCAATGTACTCGTGTCA
GTTATTTGTCCATCATACTTGATGAACATGTAAGGTAGAATGCCATGGACGTGGCACAATACTTGATGCC
CTGTGGGTAAAGCACCAAACACCCTGATGTTTGGGACCTGTGAAAACTGGTTTAAGGGCAGGCTTTCACC
GTGCGATGGGTCCAAAAAGGTGGGTTTTGACATATAGTAGTCTTGATTATTTAGCTGGATTCTAAAATAG
TCTGATTTAGAGGATGATCTAACCGTATCGCTCTGTATTGTGTCGTTCGACTCCCTCGACATTTCCAAAC
ATTTTATTTCGCCACAACTTGTAGTTTTGTATTGACTCAAATACTTTCTCTTGTTTTGTGCTTCTATTAC
AGAGATGGCTTTTTTCTTCAAGTACACTATTTCTAGACGCACTGCACTCGTCAAAAAAATGATTCAAGGT
GAAAATAAAGGGGTGTTAGTGAATACTTATCAAGAAGAGACATACATAATTGTACTGCTGTGCATTTTCC
TACTTGACTTTCATGATTATGAATAGTACAAACACAGTTGTATATATCAAAGTTAAGGGTAGGAGACCAC
AGGGATTCTTGGATCCTCCCAAATTTGAGTGGAATGGAACAAAGGAGCGACAGCTTTGGACAATGGTATC
AAATTTGAATTATTCACA
