>Addgene plasmid #69192 | LD229 | addgene partial sequence | sequence record 125246 | yAtg29-R 5'-CCTGTCTTTCCGTGGTCAGTG-3'
TTTAATAGATTATCATTTTGTAAAGTAGGGGTATATTTATGTATTAAATCAGACATCCCTTCATTCACTT
GATCATTTGAATACTTCTCAAGATCTCTTTTTTTCTCCAATTGTAGTTGTAAAAGCTCTAAGTGTTCAGC
AAATAATTTATATGTTCTCTTTTTAAGAAAAAATTCAGGCGTTTCAAATATTTTTGATAAATTCTGCCAA
TCTATTTGATCTTGTGAATAATTCAAATTTGATACCATTGTCCAAAGCTGTCGCTCCTTTGTTCCATTCC
ACTCAAATTTGGGAGGATCCAAGAATCCCTGTGGTCTCCTACCCTTAACTTTGATATATACAACTGTGTT
TGTACTATTCATAATCATGAAAGTCAAGTAGGAAAATGCACAGCAGTACAATTATGTATGTCTCTTCTTG
ATAAGTATTCACTAACACCCCTTTATTTTCACCTTGAATCATTTTTTTGACGAGTGCAGTGCGTCTAGAA
ATAGTGTACTTGAAGAAAAAAGCCATCTCTGTAATAGAAGCACAAAACAAGAGAAAGTATTTGAGTCAAT
ACAAAACTACAAGTTGTGGCGAAATAAAATGTTTGGAAATGTCGAGGGAGTCGAACGACACAATACAGAG
CGATACGGTTAGATCATCCTCTAAATCAGACTATTTTAGAATCCAGCTAAATAATCAAGACTACTATATG
TCAAAACCCACCTTTTTGGACCCATCGCACGGTGAAAGCCTGCCCTTAAACCAGTTTTCACAGGTCCCAA
ACATCAGGGTGTTTGGTGCTTTACCCACAGGGCATCAAGTATTGTGCCACGTCCATGGCATTCTACCTTA
CATGTTCATCAAGTATGATGGACAAATAACTGACACGAGTACATTGAGACACCAAAGATGTGCCCAAGTT
CATAAAACGCTGGAAGTAAAA
