>Addgene plasmid #69192 | LD229 | addgene partial sequence | sequence record 126537 | JM-MCSrev 5'-CATAGGCCACTAGTGGATCT-3'
ACTTCGTATAGCATACATTATACGAAGTTATGAATTCGAGCTCGTTTTCGACACTGGATGGCGGCGTTAG
TATCGAATCGACAGCAGTATAGCGACCAGCATTCACATACGATTGACGCATGATATTACTTTCTGCGCAC
TTAACTTCGCATCTGGGCAGATGATGTCGAGGCGAAAAAAAATATAAATCACGCTAACATTTGATTAAAA
TAGAACAACTACAATATAAAAAAACTATACAAATGACAAGTTCTTGAAAACAAGAATCTTTTTATTGTCA
GTACTGATTATAATTGGCCAGTCTTTTTCAAATAAGCATTCCAACCAGCATCTCTATACCTTTTACCTTC
AATATCTGGATCTCTTCCTTTACCAAACAATCCTCTACCAACAATGATAATATCAGTTCCAGTGCTAACA
ACTTCATCAACAGTTCTATATTGTTGTCCTAATCCATCACCTTTATCATCTAATCCAACTCCAGGTGTCA
TAATAAGCCAATCAAATCCTTCTTCTTGTCCACCCATATCACGTTGGGCAATAAATCCAATAACAAATTC
CTTATCGGATTTAGCAATTTCAACAGTTTTTTGAGAATATTCTCCATATGCTAATGATCCCACTGATGAT
AATTCAGCTAACATCAATAACCCTCTTGGCTCTTGGTTGGTGGTGGTTTCTTTAGCTCCCTGTTTTAATC
CTTCAACTACTCCATTCCCAGTGACACCATGAGCATTAGTAATATCTGCCCAACTACTAATTTTATAAAC
TCCACCAATATATTGTTTCTTCACGGTATTACCAATATCAGCAAATTTTCTATCTTCAAAAATCATAAAT
TGATGTTTACGTGAAAGTTCTAATAATGGTTCAATAGTGGATTCATAGGAAAAATCATTGATTATATCAA
TATGAGTCTTGATTAAGCATACATAAGGACCCAATTTATCAATTAATTCAAGGAATTCCTTAGTGGTATC
AACATCAATTGATGCACATAAATTGGTTTTCTTCAGTTCCATTAATCGAAATAATCGTTGTGCTACTGGT
GAGGCATGAGTTTCTGCTCTCTC
