>Addgene plasmid #69192 | LD229 | addgene partial sequence | sequence record 126543 | TEFpro-R 5'-gctaaatgtacgggcgacag-3'
CGCACGTCAAGACTGTCAAGGAGGGTATTCTGGGCCTCCATGTCGCTGGCCGGGTGACCCGGCGGGGACG
AGGCAAGCTAAACAGATCTATATTACCCTGTTATCCCTAGCGGATCTGCCGGTAGAGGTGTGGTCAATAA
GAGCGACCTCATACTATACCTGAGAAAGCAACCTGACCTACAGGAAAGAGTTACTCAAGAATAAGAATTT
TCGTTTTAAAACCTAAGAGTCACTTTAAAATTTGTATACACTTATTTTTTTTATAACTTATTTAATAATA
AAAATCATAAATCATAAGAAATTCGCTTATTTAGAAGTGGCGCGCCTTATTTATATAATTCATCCATACC
ATGGGTAATACCAGCAGCAGTAACAAATTCTAACAAGACCATGTGGTCTCTCTTTTCGTTTGGATCTTTG
GATAAGGCAGATTGAGTGGATAAGTAATGGTTGTCTGGTAACAAGACTGGACCATCACCAATTGGAGTAT
TTTGTTGATAATGGTCAGCTAATTGAACAGAACCATCTTCAATGTTGTGTCTAATTTTGAAGTTAACTTT
GATACCATTCTTTTGTTTGTCAGCCATGATGTAAACATTGTGAGAGTTATAGTTGTATTCCAATTTGTGA
CCTAAAATGTTACCATCTTCTTTAAAATCAATACCTTTTAATTCGATTCTATTAACTAAGGTATCACCTT
CAAACTTGACTTCAGCTCTGGTCTTGTAGTTACCGTCATCTTTGAAAAAAATAGTTCTTTCTTGAACATA
ACCTTCTGGCATGGCAGACTTGAAAAAG
